Addgene plasmid #233109: pUC57KAN-10XMYC
Purpose: 10X MYC tag multimer
Depositing lab: Steve Stowers. Depositing organization: Montana State University.
Backbone
  Vector backbone: pUC57KAN
  Vector type: Unspecified
Growth in bacteria
  Bacterial resistance: Kanamycin, 50 μg/mL
  Growth temperature: 37°C
  Growth strain: DH5alpha
  Copy number: High Copy
Gene/Insert
  Gene/Insert name: MYC tag
  Species: Synthetic
  Mutation: None
  Cloning method: Restriction Enzyme; 5′ cloning site Unknown (unknown if destroyed)
Terms and licenses: Academic/Nonprofit Terms; Industry Terms: Not Available to Industry
How to cite: pUC57KAN-10XMYC was a gift from Steve Stowers (Addgene plasmid # 233109 ; http://n2t.net/addgene:233109 ; RRID:Addgene_233109)
