[The description below was written by a language model from this plasmid's Addgene catalogue record and pLannotate feature annotations shown in this document.]
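Description:
pUC57KAN-10XMYC is a small bacterial cloning plasmid built on the pUC57KAN backbone and serving as a source of a synthetic ten-copy MYC epitope tag multimer. It replicates in E. coli from a high-copy ColE1/pUC-type origin and is selected with kanamycin through an aph(3')-Ia aminoglycoside phosphotransferase gene driven by the AmpR (bla) promoter. The usual pUC cloning-region remnants are present: a lac promoter with its operator and CAP binding site, a lacZα fragment split by the insert, and short vestigial pieces of lacI, rop and the pBR322 bom region. The catalogue lists the vector type as unspecified, and no eukaryotic promoter or origin is annotated, so the plasmid appears to be a storage and template vector rather than an expression construct.

The stated insert is the MYC tag array, derived from the human c-Myc epitope and recognised by widely used anti-Myc antibodies; multimerising the tag generally increases detection sensitivity in immunostaining, western blotting or immunoprecipitation. The automated annotation picks out only two partial Myc matches, which may reflect varied codon usage among the repeats, although the record does not say so. The insert region, which spans roughly 2.5 kb between the lacZα fragment and the lac promoter, also contains features not mentioned in the catalogue entry: a fragment with similarity to a vesicular glutamate transporter (matched to rat Slc17a8/VGLUT3) and SV40 polyadenylation signal fragments upstream of the Myc matches. This suggests the tag sits within a larger synthetic cassette, but its design and purpose are not stated. The cloning sites are recorded as unknown. The likely use is as a donor of the 10X MYC module for subcloning into tagging or fusion constructs.
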