Features (pLannotate 1.2.2; 15 found; start..end, strand, type, name):
    137..236     +  misc_feature   bom (fragment): basis of mobility region from pBR322
    242..399     -  CDS            lacZα (fragment): LacZα fragment of β-galactosidase; lacZ fragment
    565..807     +  CDS            Slc17a8 (fragment): VGLU3_RAT - Also known as Vglut3. Experimental evidence at protein level: Swiss-Prot protein existence level 1. Mediates the uptake of glutamate into synaptic vesicles at presynaptic nerve terminals of excitatory neural cells. May also mediate the transport of inorganic phosphate. From Rattus norvegicus (Rat).
   1358..1427    +  polyA_signal   SV40 poly(A) signal (fragment): SV40 polyadenylation signal
   1428..1462    +  polyA_signal   SV40 poly(A) signal (fragment): SV40 polyadenylation signal
   1724..1747    +  CDS            Myc (fragment): Myc (human c-Myc proto-oncogene) epitope tag
   1952..1975    +  CDS            Myc (fragment): Myc (human c-Myc proto-oncogene) epitope tag
   2986..3002    -  protein_bind   lac operator: The lac repressor binds to the lac operator to inhibit transcription in E. coli. This inhibition can be relieved by adding lactose or isopropyl-β-D-thiogalactopyranoside (IPTG). lac repressor encoded by lacI
   3010..3040    -  promoter       lac promoter: promoter for the E. coli lac operon
   3055..3076    -  protein_bind   CAP binding site: CAP binding activates transcription in the presence of cAMP. E. coli catabolite activator protein
   3089..3181    -  CDS            lacI (fragment): lac repressor; lacI; The lac repressor binds to the lac operator to inhibit transcription in E. coli. This inhibition can be relieved by adding lactose or isopropyl-β-D-thiogalactopyranoside (IPTG).
   3364..3952    -  rep_origin     ori: high-copy-number ColE1/pMB1/pBR322/pUC origin of replication
   4123..4938    -  CDS            KanR: aminoglycoside phosphotransferase; aph(3')-Ia; confers resistance to kanamycin in bacteria or G418 (Geneticin®) in eukaryotes
   4939..5043    -  promoter       AmpR promoter: bla
   5138..35      +  CDS            rop (fragment) (across the origin): Rop protein, which maintains plasmids at low copy number; rop
>Addgene plasmid #233109 | pUC57KAN-10XMYC | addgene full sequence | sequence record 465611 | Addgene NGS Result
TCGCGCGTTTCGGTGATGACGGTGAAAACCTCTGACACATGCAGCTCCCGGAGACGGTCACAGCTTGTCT
GTAAGCGGATGCCGGGAGCAGACAAGCCCGTCAGGGCGCGTCAGCGGGTGTTGGCGGGTGTCGGGGCTGG
CTTAACTATGCGGCATCAGAGCAGATTGTACTGAGAGTGCACCAGATGCGGTGTGAAATACCGCACAGAT
GCGTAAGGAGAAAATACCGCATCAGGCGCCATTCGCCATTCAGGCTGCGCAACTGTTGGGAAGGGCGATC
GGTGCGGGCCTCTTCGCTATTACGCCAGCTGGCGAAAGGGGGATGTGCTGCAAGGCGATTAAGTTGGGTA
ACGCCAGGGTTTTCCCAGTCACGACGTTGTAAAACGACGGCCAGTGAATTCAAAAGTCATACATACACAA
AAGGACACGCACCCACACAGACCCATCATAGAAACCAATTTGAAATTCTGAATCCTGCTTGACGCTCGTT
AATAAATGCCTGGAGCAGTTTTTAATGATTGCTGAGCTTCTGTCACTCATCCCGTAAAATGTGTTTCCGG
ATTTTTGCAGACTGTGTTCATGAACTGGACGGTCGCCGTGGAGAGCCATGTGGACTCGTCCTTCTTCTGG
GGCTATCTGGTGACGCAGATTCCCGGCGGCTTCATCGCCTCCAAGTTCCCGGCCAACAAGATATTCGGAC
TGTCCATCGTGAGCTCCGCCACGCTGCATCTCTTCGTGCCATTCGCCATGACCCTGATGCACGGTCATGT
GGTGATTTGCGTGAGGGTCCTGCAAGGACTCTTCGAGGTATGTAGCCCAACCAACCTAACAACTTGCCCA
ATTCGATTTTGCCACAGATCAAAGCCGGGGATTACGGCTGCGTGATGTTGCGAAAATGGGGAGGGTTAGA
TTTTGCTTTATGATAAAGCAAATATGTGAAATGGAAACATGTCCTAAGCCCTCAAAGGGATGGGGGTCCT
GGGAGGGCAGGAAAAAATAACAAAAGCATTTATTTTAATGCGATTTCTTTGTGCCAAGGACTGGGAAGTA
TGTCATTTTTCTTCGAATCGGAAGGGAGAGAATGATACTTTGTAAAAAGGATGTTTGTCTATTCGAGTTC
CGAAGTAACTATATTTTAGATATATATTTTTAATTTCACAAAGCACATTTTCTTAAGATACTATAACTGC
ATGAGACTAAGTGCAGAGTTTCATTAAGGAATAACTAATTCCCTAATGAAACTCGCGTCGCGCCACTTCA
ACGCTCGATGGGAGCGTCAGCGTCGCGCCACTTCAACGCTCGATGGGAGCGTCATTGGTGGGCGGGGTAA
CCGTCGAAATCAGTGTTTAGCCCGGGCAGCATTTTTTTCACTGCATTCTAGTTGTGGTTTGTCCAAACTC
ATCAATGTATCTTATCATGTCTGGATCCCAAACTCATCAATGTATCTTATCATGTCTGGATCGAGTTTCA
TTAAGGAATAACTAATTCCCTAATGAAACTCTTGGAATATAGGACAATATCCTAATTGACTTATTTAAAT
AATCCATTCCTGCAGGTGCCGTCCTACGATCCGCAGGGATACCAGCAGCAGGGCTCCGGCGGCTGGCGCG
CCCTTAAGCTCGAGGGCTCCGGCGGCGAACAGAAACTTATCTCAGAGGAGGATCTTGGCTCCGGCGGCGA
GCAAAAACTAATATCGGAGGAAGACCTCGGTTCAGGAGGGGAACAAAAGCTCATTTCTGAAGAGGACCTG
GGATCTGGGGGTGAGCAAAAGCTCATATCGGAAGAAGACCTCGGATCTGGTGGAGAACAGAAACTGATTT
CCGAAGAGGATCTTGGTTCGGGGGGGGTCGAGGGCTCCGGCGGCGAACAGAAACTTATCTCAGAGGAGGA
TCTTGGCTCCGGCGGCGAGCAAAAACTAATATCGGAGGAAGACCTCGGTTCAGGAGGGGAACAAAAGCTC
ATTTCTGAAGAGGACCTGGGATCTGGGGGTGAGCAAAAGCTCATATCGGAAGAAGACCTCGGATCTGGTG
GAGAACAGAAACTGATTTCCGAAGAGGATCTTGGTTCGGGGGGGGTCGACGGATCCGCGGCCGCATAATG
GGTTCGCGATAGGTCACTGATATATATCATAGCTTTTAGTTGTAGTCGGAAATCGTTTGACGTTTATTGT
TTGTTCTCGGTGTGCCGTTAAAGTTTTCCCCCCTTTTTCTCTCTATTTGTTGAGTTCCATCGATGGACGG
ATCCGTGGACCTTTCAGAAGTATATAAATATATAACTAAAGAGTAACGAATTTGTCAGCGAATAAGGGGA
TTCCACATGCCACACTAACACAATGAAACTATGTACCTAACAGAGAAACTACATATGCATACACAGCAAT
ACCGATAACCACTACCAATACCATTAGCCCACATAGACCCAAACTGGCCTAATCGATCTATAAAGCATAT
ATAGTATATACTATTAGGGTCTCGCTTACGCGAATTTCTATTTACAAGCTCCGAAATCGAAACTGCAACA
CAAGATAGGGAAAGAACTGGAAATATATACTCAACACTTGTGTATATCATAAATCACATAATCCACACAA
AGCCTATGATAATTATATTTATATCGGTATAATCGTATATACATATATAGCCAAAGATTGTTGTTGAACT
GCGAACTGCAAGTTTTATTACCGTTGATGATATTATCTTCTGTGTAAAGAGAACATTTTAATCAAACCCA
AGCAATTGTTGATGTTCGGCACGAATGATAACCATAAAAAGAACTAGCTAATCAAAAGTCATATGAATAC
TCTGTTAACTAATTACTGTTTATGTTTGTTGATATTATTTAATTCATTGATATTAATGCACCGTATGCTT
TTGTGTTTAACTAACATGAGCAAGGCATGATGTAGGTACTAAAAATAATACTTAAGTAGATAGCCGTAGA
AGCTTGGCTCGATCGAGCATGGTCATAGCTGTTTCCTGTGTGAAATTGTTATCCGCTCACAATTCCACAC
AACATACGAGCCGGAAGCATAAAGTGTAAAGCCTGGGGTGCCTAATGAGTGAGCTAACTCACATTAATTG
CGTTGCGCTCACTGCCCGCTTTCCAGTCGGGAAACCTGTCGTGCCAGCTGCATTAATGAATCGGCCAACG
CGCGGGGAGAGGCGGTTTGCGTATTGGGCGCTCTTCCGCTTCCTCGCTCACTGACTCGCTGCGCTCGGTC
GTTCGGCTGCGGCGAGCGGTATCAGCTCACTCAAAGGCGGTAATACGGTTATCCACAGAATCAGGGGATA
ACGCAGGAAAGAACATGTGAGCAAAAGGCCAGCAAAAGGCCAGGAACCGTAAAAAGGCCGCGTTGCTGGC
GTTTTTCCATAGGCTCCGCCCCCCTGACGAGCATCACAAAAATCGACGCTCAAGTCAGAGGTGGCGAAAC
CCGACAGGACTATAAAGATACCAGGCGTTTCCCCCTGGAAGCTCCCTCGTGCGCTCTCCTGTTCCGACCC
TGCCGCTTACCGGATACCTGTCCGCCTTTCTCCCTTCGGGAAGCGTGGCGCTTTCTCATAGCTCACGCTG
TAGGTATCTCAGTTCGGTGTAGGTCGTTCGCTCCAAGCTGGGCTGTGTGCACGAACCCCCCGTTCAGCCC
GACCGCTGCGCCTTATCCGGTAACTATCGTCTTGAGTCCAACCCGGTAAGACACGACTTATCGCCACTGG
CAGCAGCCACTGGTAACAGGATTAGCAGAGCGAGGTATGTAGGCGGTGCTACAGAGTTCTTGAAGTGGTG
GCCTAACTACGGCTACACTAGAAGAACAGTATTTGGTATCTGCGCTCTGCTGAAGCCAGTTACCTTCGGA
AAAAGAGTTGGTAGCTCTTGATCCGGCAAACAAACCACCGCTGGTAGCGGTGGTTTTTTTGTTTGCAAGC
AGCAGATTACGCGCAGAAAAAAAGGATCTCAAGAAGATCCTTTGATCTTTTCTACGGGGTCTGACGCTCA
GTGGAACGAAAACTCACGTTAAGGGATTTTGGTCATGAGATTATCAAAAAGGATCTTCACCTAGATCCTT
TTAAATTAAAAATGAAGTTTTAAATCAATCTAAAGTATATATGAGTAAACTTGGTCTGACAGTTAGAAAA
ACTCATCGAGCATCAAATGAAACTGCAATTTATTCATATCAGGATTATCAATACCATATTTTTGAAAAAG
CCGTTTCTGTAATGAAGGAGAAAACTCACCGAGGCAGTTCCATAGGATGGCAAGATCCTGGTATCGGTCT
GCGATTCCGACTCGTCCAACATCAATACAACCTATTAATTTCCCCTCGTCAAAAATAAGGTTATCAAGTG
AGAAATCACCATGAGTGACGACTGAATCCGGTGAGAATGGCAAAAGTTTATGCATTTCTTTCCAGACTTG
TTCAACAGGCCAGCCATTACGCTCGTCATCAAAATCACTCGCATCAACCAAACCGTTATTCATTCGTGAT
TGCGCCTGAGCGAGACGAAATACGCGATCGCTGTTAAAAGGACAATTACAAACAGGAATCGAATGCAACC
GGCGCAGGAACACTGCCAGCGCATCAACAATATTTTCACCTGAATCAGGATATTCTTCTAATACCTGGAA
TGCTGTTTTCCCAGGGATCGCAGTGGTGAGTAACCATGCATCATCAGGAGTACGGATAAAATGCTTGATG
GTCGGAAGAGGCATAAATTCCGTCAGCCAGTTTAGTCTGACCATCTCATCTGTAACATCATTGGCAACGC
TACCTTTGCCATGTTTCAGAAACAACTCTGGCGCATCGGGCTTCCCATACAATCGATAGATTGTCGCACC
TGATTGCCCGACATTATCGCGAGCCCATTTATACCCATATAAATCAGCATCCATGTTGGAATTTAATCGC
GGCCTAGAGCAAGACGTTTCCCGTTGAATATGGCTCATACTCTTCCTTTTTCAATATTATTGAAGCATTT
ATCAGGGTTATTGTCTCATGAGCGGATACATATTTGAATGTATTTAGAAAAATAAACAAATAGGGGTTCC
GCGCACATTTCCCCGAAAAGTGCCACCTGACGTCTAAGAAACCATTATTATCATGACATTAACCTATAAA
AATAAGCGTATCACGAGGCCCTTTCGTC
